>Addgene plasmid #232413 | MKC175_HBA1reg(synEPOR) | addgene full sequence | sequence record 466145 | Addgene NGS Result
[48 nt withheld, positions 1-48]
CCTTTGACGTTGGAGTCCACGTTCTTT
[37 nt withheld, positions 76-112]
ACTCTATCTCGGGCTATTCTTTTGATTTATAAGGGATTTTGCCGATTTCGGTCTATTGGTTAAAAAATGA
GCTGATTTAACAAAAATTTAACGCGAATTTTAACAAAATATTAACGTTTACAATTTTATGGTGCACTCTC
AGTACAATCTGCTCTGATGCCGCATAGTTAAGCCAGCCCCGACACCCGCCAACACCCGCTGACGCGCCCT
GACGGGCTTGTCTGCTCCCGGCATCCGCTTACAGACAAGCTGTGACCGTCTCCGGGAGCTGCATGTGTCA
GAGGTTTTCACCGTCATCACCGAAACGCGCGAGACGAAAGGGCCTCGTGATACGCCTATTTTTATAGGTT
AATGTCATGATAATAATGGTTTCTTAGACGTCAGGTGGCACTTTTCGGGGAAATGTGCGCGGAACCCCTA
TTTGTTTATTTTTCTAAATACATTCAAATATGTATCCGCTCATGAGACAATAACCCTGATAAATGCTTCA
ATAATATTGAAAAAGGAAGAGTATGAGTATTCAACATTTCCGTGTCGCCCTTATTCCCTTTTTTGCGGCA
TTTTGCCTTCCTGTTTTTGCTCACCCAGAAACGCTGGTGAAAGTAAAAGATGCTGAAGATCAGTTGGGTG
CACGAGTGGGTTACATCGAACTGGATCTCAACAGCGGTAAGATCCTTGAGAGTTTTCGCCCCGAAGAACG
TTTTCCAATGATGAGCACTTTTAAAGTTCTGCTATGTGGCGCGGTATTATCCCGTATTGACGCCGGGCAA
GAGCAACTCGGTCGCCGCATACACTATTCTCAGAATGACTTGGTTGAGTACTCACCAGTCACAGAAAAGC
ATCTTACGGATGGCATGACAGTAAGAGAATTATGCAGTGCTGCCATAACCATGAGTGATAACACTGCGGC
CAACTTACTTCTGACAACGATCGGAGGACCGAAGGAGCTAACCGCTTTTTTGCACAACATGGGGGATCAT
GTAACTCGCCTTGATCGTTGGGAACCGGAGCTGAATGAAGCCATACCAAACGACGAGCGTGACACCACGA
TGCCTGTAGCAATGGCAACAACGTTGCGCAAACTATTAACTGGCGAACTACTTACTCTAGCTTCCCGGCA
ACAATTAATAGACTGGATGGAGGCGGATAAAGTTGCAGGACCACTTCTGCGCTCGGCCCTTCCGGCTGGC
TGGTTTATTGCTGATAAATCTGGAGCCGGTGAGCGTGGGTCTCGCGGTATCATTGCAGCACTGGGGCCAG
ATGGTAAGCCCTCCCGTATCGTAGTTATCTACACGACGGGGAGTCAGGCAACTATGGATGAACGAAATAG
ACAGATCGCTGAGATAGGTGCCTCACTGATTAAGCATTGGTAACTGTCAGACCAAGTTTACTCATATATA
CTTTAGATTGATTTAAAACTTCATTTTTAATTTAAAAGGATCTAGGTGAAGATCCTTTTTGATAATCTCA
TGACCAAAATCCCTTAACGTGAGTTTTCGTTCCACTGAGCGTCAGACCCCGTAGAAAAGATCAAAGGATC
TTCTTGAGATCCTTTTTTTCTGCGCGTAATCTGCTGCTTGCAAACAAAAAAACCACCGCTACCAGCGGTG
GTTTGTTTGCCGGATCAAGAGCTACCAACTCTTTTTCCGAAGGTAACTGGCTTCAGCAGAGCGCAGATAC
CAAATACTGTTCTTCTAGTGTAGCCGTAGTTAGGCCACCACTTCAAGAACTCTGTAGCACCGCCTACATA
CCTCGCTCTGCTAATCCTGTTACCAGTGGCTGCTGCCAGTGGCGATAAGTCGTGTCTTACCGGGTTGGAC
TCAAGACGATAGTTACCGGATAAGGCGCAGCGGTCGGGCTGAACGGGGGGTTCGTGCACACAGCCCAGCT
TGGAGCGAACGACCTACACCGAACTGAGATACCTACAGCGTGAGCTATGAGAAAGCGCCACGCTTCCCGA
AGGGAGAAAGGCGGACAGGTATCCGGTAAGCGGCAGGGTCGGAACAGGAGAGCGCACGAGGGAGCTTCCA
GGGGGAAACGCCTGGTATCTTTATAGTCCTGTCGGGTTTCGCCACCTCTGACTTGAGCGTCGATTTTTGT
GATGCTCGTCAGGGGGGCGGAGCCTATGGAAAAACGCCAGCAACGCGGCCTTTTTACGGTTCCTGGCCTT
TTGCTGGCCTTTTGCTCACATGTCCTGCAGGCAGCTGCGCGCTCGCTCGCTCACTGAGGCCGCCCGGGCG
TCGGGCGACCTTTGGTCGCCCGGCCTCAGTGAGCGAGCGAGCGCGCAGAGAGGGAGTGGCCAACTCCATC
ACTAGGGGTTCCTGCGCTCCAGCCGGTTCCAGCTATTGCTTTGTTTACCTGTTTAACCAGTATTTACCTA
GCAAGTCTTCCATCAGATAGCATTTGGAGAGCTGGGGGTGTCACAGTGAACCACGACCTCTAGGCCAGTG
GGAGAGTCAGTCACACAAACTGTGAGTCCATGACTTGGGGCTTAGCCCGCACCCACCACCCCACGCGCCA
CCCCACAACCCCGGGTAGAGGAGTCTGAATCTGGAGCCGCCCTCAGCCCAGCCCCCTGCTTTTTGCGTCC
TGGTGTTTATTCCTTCCCGGTGCCCGTCACTCAAGCACACTGGTGACTATCGCCAGAGGGAAAGGGAGCT
GCAGGAAGCGAGGCTGGAGAGCAGGAGGGGCTCTGCGCAGAAATTCTTTTGAGTTCCTATGGGCCAGGGC
GTCCGGGTGCGCGCATTCCTCTCCGCCCCAGGATTGGGCGAAGCCTCCCGGCTCGCACTCGCTCGCCCGT
GTGTTCCCCGATCCCGCTGGAGTCGATGCGCGTCCAGCGCGTGCCAGGCCGGGGCGGGGGTGGGGGCTGC
CTTTCCCCCCCGCTGGGGCCGCCCCGGCGCCGGAAAGGAAGGGGGGGCGCTGCGCCCGGGGGTGCACGAG
CCGACAGCGCCCGCCCCCAACGGGCCGGCCCCGCCAGCGCCGCTACCGCCCTGCCCCCGGGCGAGCGGGA
TGGGCGGGAGTGGAGTGGCGGGTGGAGGGTGGAGACGTCCTGGCCCCCGCCCCGCGTGCACCCCCAGGGG
AGGCCGAGCCCGCCGCCCGGCCCCGCGCAGGCCCCGCCCGGGACTCCCCTGCGGTCCAGGCCGCGCCCCG
GGCTCCGCGCCAGCCAATGAGCGCCGCCCGGCCGGGCGTGCCCCCGCGCCCCAAGCATAAACCCTGGCGC
GCTCGCGGCCCGGCACTCTTCTGGTCCCCACAGACTCAGAGAGAACCCACCATGAACTCCTTCTCCACAA
GCGCCTTCGGTCCAGTTGCCTTCTCCCTGGGGCTGCTCCTGGTGTTGCCTGCTGCCTTCCCTGCCCCAGG
CGGCGGCGGAAGCATGCTTGAGGGAGTGCAGGTGGAAACCATCTCCCCAGGAGACGGGCGCACCTTCCCC
AAGCGCGGCCAGACCTGCGTGGTGCACTACACCGGGATGCTTGAAGATGGAAAGAAAGTTGATTCCTCCC
GGGACAGAAACAAGCCCTTTAAGTTTATGCTAGGCAAGCAGGAGGTGATCCGAGGCTGGGAAGAAGGGGT
TGCCCAGATGAGTGTGGGTCAGAGAGCCAAACTGACTATATCTCCAGATTATGCCTATGGTGCCACTGGG
CACCCAGGCATCATCCCACCACATGCCACTCTCGTCTTCGATGTGGAGCTTCTAAAACTGGAAGGAGGAG
GAGGTAGTCCCCTCATCCTGACGCTCTCCCTCATCCTCGTGGTCATCCTGGTGCTGCTGACCGTGCTCGC
GCTGCTCTCCCACCGCCGGGCTCTGAAGCAGAAGATCTGGCCTGGCATCCCGAGCCCAGAGAGCGAGTTT
GAAGGCCTCTTCACCACCCACAAGGGTAACTTCCAGCTGTGGCTGTACCAGAATGATGGCTGCCTGTGGT
GGAGCCCCTGCACCCCCTTCACGGAGGACCCACCTGCTTCCCTGGAAGTCCTCTCAGAGCGCTGCTGGGG
GACGATGCAGGCAGTGGAGCCGGGGACAGATGATGAGGGCCCCCTGCTGGAGCCAGTGGGCAGTGAGCAT
GCCCAGGATACCTATCTGGTGCTGGACAAATGGTTGCTGCCCCGGAACCCGCCCAGTGAGGACCTCCCAG
GGCCTGGTGGCAGTGTGGACATAGTGGCCATGGATGAAGGCTCAGAAGCATCCTCCTGCTCATCTGCTTT
GGCCTCGAAGCCCAGCCCAGAGGGAGCCTCTGCTGCCAGCTTTGAGTACACTATCCTGGACCCCAGCTCC
CAGCTCTTGCGTCCATAACTGTGCCTTCTAGTTGCCAGCCATCTGTTGTTTGCCCCTCCCCCGTGCCTTC
CTTGACCCTGGAAGGTGCCACTCCCACTGTCCTTTCCTAATAAAATGAGGAAATTGCATCGCATTGTCTG
AGTAGGTGTCATTCTATTCTGGGGGGTGGGGTGGGGCAGGACAGCAAGGGGGAGGATTGGGAAGACAATA
GCAGGCATGCTGGGGATGCGGTGGGCTCTATGGTGGCCATGCTTCTTGCCCCTTGGGCCTCCCCCCAGCC
CCTCCTCCCCTTCCTGCACCCGTACCCCCGTGGTCTTTGAATAAAGTCTGAGTGGGCGGCAGCCTGTGTG
TGCCTGAGTTTTTTCCCTCAGCAAACGTGCCAGGCATGGGTGTGGACAGCAGCTGGGACACACATGGCTA
GAACCTCTCTGCAGCTGGATAGGGTAGGAAAAGGCAGGGGCGGGAGGAGGGGATGGAGGAGGGAAAGTGG
AGCCACCGCGAAGTCCAGCTGGAAAAACGCTGGACCCTAGAGTGCTTTGAGGATGCATTTGCTCTTTCCC
GAGTTTTATTCCCAGACTTTTCAGATTCAATGCAGGTTTGCTGAAATAATGAATTTATCCATCTTTACGT
TTCTGGGCACTCTTGTGCCAAGAACTGGCTGGCTTTCTGCCTGGGACGTCACTGGTTTCCCAGAGGTCCT
CCCACATATGGGTGGTGGGTAGGTCAGAGAAGTCCCACTCCAGCATGGCTGCATTGATCCCCCATCGTTC
CCACTAGTCTCCGTAAAACCTCCCAGATACAGGCACAGTCTAGATGAAATCAGGGGTGCGGGGTGCAACT
GCAGGCCCCAGGCAATTCAATAGGGGCTCTACTTTCACCCCCAGGTCACCCCAGAATGCTCACACACCAG
ACACTGACGCCCTGGGGCTGTCAAGATCAGGCGTTTGTCTCTGGGCCCAGCTCAGGGCCCAGCTCAGCAC
CCACTCAGCTCCCCTGAGGCTGGGGAGCCTGTCCCATTGCGACTGGAGAGGAGAGCGGGGCCACAGAGGC
CTGGCTAGAAGGTCCCTTCTCCCTGGTGTGTGTTTTCTCTCTGCTGAGCAGGCTTGCAGTGCCTGGGGTA
CAGGCCGCAGGAACCCCTAGTGATGGAGTTGGCCACTCCTTCTCTGCGCGCTCGCTCGCTCACTGAGGCC
GGGCGACCAAAGGTCGCCCGACGCCCGGGCTTTGCCCGGGCGGCCTCAGTGAGCGAGCGAGCGCGCAGCT
GCCTGCAGGGGCGCCTGATGCGGTATTTTCTCCTTACGCATCTGTGCGGTATTTCACACCGCATA
[95 nt withheld, positions 5708-5802]
T
[46 nt withheld, positions 5804-5849]
C
[93 nt withheld, positions 5851-5943]
Features (pLannotate 1.2.2; 14 found; start..end, strand, type, name):
    239..288     -  misc_feature   bom (fragment): basis of mobility region from pBR322
    390..425     -  CDS            rop (fragment): Rop protein, which maintains plasmids at low copy number; rop
    520..624     +  promoter       AmpR promoter: bla
    625..1485    +  CDS            AmpR: β-lactamase; bla; confers resistance to ampicillin, carbenicillin, and related antibiotics
   1656..2244    +  rep_origin     ori: high-copy-number ColE1/pMB1/pBR322/pUC origin of replication
   2317..2344    +  repeat_region  AAV2 ITR (fragment): inverted terminal repeat of adeno-associated virus serotype 2 inverted
   2373..2400    +  repeat_region  AAV2 ITR (fragment): inverted terminal repeat of adeno-associated virus serotype 2 inverted
   3384..3470    +  CDS            IL6 (fragment): IL6_HUMAN - Also known as IFNB2. Experimental evidence at protein level: Swiss-Prot protein existence level 1. Acts as an essential factor in bone homeostasis and on vessels directly or indirectly by induction of VEGF, resulting in increased angiogenesis activity and vascular permeability (PubMed:17075861, PubMed:12794819). Induces, through 'trans-signaling' and synergistically with IL1B and TNF, the production of VEGF (PubMed:12794819). Involved in metabolic controls, is discharged into the bloodstream after muscle contraction increasing lipolysis and improving insulin resistance (PubMed:2082
   3495..3815    +  CDS            DmrB: F36V mutant of FK506-binding protein FKBP12 binds synthetic ligands that do not bind wild-type FKBP
   3831..4397    +  CDS            EPOR (fragment): EPOR_HUMAN - Experimental evidence at protein level: Swiss-Prot protein existence level 1. Isoform EPOR-T acts as a dominant-negative receptor of EPOR- mediated signaling. From Homo sapiens (Human).
   4401..4625    +  polyA_signal   bGH poly(A) signal: bovine growth hormone polyadenylation signal
   5511..5651    +  repeat_region  AAV2 ITR: inverted terminal repeat of adeno-associated virus serotype 2 inverted
   5656..5707    -  misc_feature   bom (fragment): basis of mobility region from pBR322
   5726..238     +  rep_origin     f1 ori (across the origin) (sequence partly withheld): f1 bacteriophage origin of replication; arrow indicates direction of (+) strand synthesis
