[The description below was written by a language model from this plasmid's Addgene catalogue record and pLannotate feature annotations shown in this document.]
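Description:
MKC175_HBA1reg(synEPOR) is an AAV production (transfer) plasmid on the KRD1 backbone, built to package a homology-directed repair donor that targets the human HBA1 locus together with the HBA1 sg5 guide RNA. It is propagated in bacteria through a high-copy ColE1/pUC-type origin and selected with ampicillin via the bla promoter and β-lactamase gene. An f1 origin and small remnants of the pBR322 bom and rop regions are also annotated. The recombination-deficient growth strain fits the presence of AAV2 inverted terminal repeats, which define the segment packaged into virions. The downstream ITR is annotated in full, while the upstream one is detected only as two short fragments.

Between the ITRs, the annotated payload reads as a synthetic erythropoietin receptor. A short segment matching human IL6, possibly its signal peptide given its position, is followed by DmrB, the F36V mutant of FKBP12 that binds synthetic dimerizer ligands. A fragment of human EPOR comes next, and the cassette ends with a bGH polyadenylation signal. This arrangement suggests that receptor signalling is triggered by a small-molecule dimerizer rather than by erythropoietin, in line with the associated work on erythropoietin-free erythropoiesis.

No promoter is annotated in the cassette, and the name suggests that expression depends on endogenous HBA1 regulatory elements after integration. The roughly 400 bp homology arms are not annotated but presumably occupy the unannotated stretches flanking the cassette. The catalogue text is not fully consistent with the sequence. It names the insert as truncated EPOR, and its purpose line mentions an HBB gene with introns and HBA1 UTRs, neither of which appears in the feature table.
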