Addgene plasmid #232413: MKC175_HBA1reg(synEPOR)
Purpose: AAV production plasmid for HBA1 UTRs vector from Fig. 3 that mediates HDR at HBA1 locus using HBA1 sg5 gRNA. HBB gene includes introns; HBA1 UTRs flank H+C15BA1 cassette. HAs are ~400bp each.
Depositing lab: Kyle Cromer. Depositing organization: University of California, San Francisco (UCSF). Publication: Engineering synthetic signaling receptors to enable erythropoietin-free erythropoiesis. Shah AP, Majeti KR, Ekman FK, Selvaraj S, Sharma D, Sinha R, Soupene E, Chati P, Luna SE, Charlesworth CT, McCreary T, Lesch BJ, Tran T, Chu SN, Porteus MH, Kyle Cromer M. Nat Commun. 2025 Jan 29;16(1):1140. doi: 10.1038/s41467-025-56239-5. PubMed 39880867.
Backbone
  Vector backbone: KRD1
  Vector type: Mammalian Expression, AAV
Growth in bacteria
  Bacterial resistance: Ampicillin, 100 μg/mL
  Growth temperature: 37°C
  Growth strain: NEB Stable
  Copy number: Unknown
Gene/Insert
  Gene/Insert name: Truncated Erythropoietin Receptor (alt name: tEPOR)
  Species: H. sapiens (human)
  Entrez Gene: EPOR (a.k.a. EPO-R)
Terms and licenses: Academic/Nonprofit Terms; Industry Terms: Not Available to Industry
Depositor comments: Please visit https://doi.org/10.1101/2024.04.12.589260 for bioRxiv preprint.
How to cite: MKC175_HBA1reg(synEPOR) was a gift from Kyle Cromer (Addgene plasmid # 232413 ; http://n2t.net/addgene:232413 ; RRID:Addgene_232413)
